>Addgene plasmid #72602 | pCas9-polyA | depositor full sequence | sequence record 135035 | pCas9-polyA sequence 9711 bps
GTTAGGCGTTTTGCGCTGCTTCGCGATGTACGGGCCAGATATACGCGTTGACATTGATTATTGACTAGTT
ATTAATAGTAATCAATTACGGGGTCATTAGTTCATAGCCCATATATGGAGTTCCGCGTTACATAACTTAC
GGTAAATGGCCCGCCTGGCTGACCGCCCAACGACCCCCGCCCATTGACGTCAATAATGACGTATGTTCCC
ATAGTAACGCCAATAGGGACTTTCCATTGACGTCAATGGGTGGAGTATTTACGGTAAACTGCCCACTTGG
CAGTACATCAAGTGTATCATATGCCAAGTACGCCCCCTATTGACGTCAATGACGGTAAATGGCCCGCCTG
GCATTATGCCCAGTACATGACCTTATGGGACTTTCCTACTTGGCAGTACATCTACGTATTAGTCATCGCT
ATTACCATGGTGATGCGGTTTTGGCAGTACATCAATGGGCGTGGATAGCGGTTTGACTCACGGGGATTTC
CAAGTCTCCACCCCATTGACGTCAATGGGAGTTTGTTTTGGCACCAAAATCAACGGGACTTTCCAAAATG
TCGTAACAACTCCGCCCCATTGACGCAAATGGGCGGTAGGCGTGTACGGTGGGAGGTCTATATAAGCAGA
GCTCGTTTAGTGAACCGTCAGATCGCCTGGAGACGCCATCCACGCTGTTTTGACCTCCATAGAAGACACC
GGGACCGATCCAGCCTCCGGACTCTAGTAATACGACTCACTATAGGGAGAGCCGCCACCATGGCCCCAAA
GAAGAAGCGGAAGGTCGGTATCCACGGAGTCCCAGCAGCCGACAAGAAGTACTCCATTGGGCTCGATATC
GGCACAAACAGCGTCGGCTGGGCCGTCATTACGGACGAGTACAAGGTGCCGAGCAAAAAATTCAAAGTTC
TGGGCAATACCGATCGCCACAGCATAAAGAAGAACCTCATTGGCGCCCTCCTGTTCGACTCCGGGGAGAC
GGCCGAAGCCACGCGGCTCAAAAGAACAGCACGGCGCAGATATACCCGCAGAAAGAATCGGATCTGCTAC
CTGCAGGAGATCTTTAGTAATGAGATGGCTAAGGTGGATGACTCTTTCTTCCATAGGCTGGAGGAGTCCT
TTTTGGTGGAGGAGGATAAAAAGCACGAGCGCCACCCAATCTTTGGCAATATCGTGGACGAGGTGGCGTA
CCATGAAAAGTACCCAACCATATATCATCTGAGGAAGAAGCTTGTAGACAGTACTGATAAGGCTGACTTG
CGGTTGATCTATCTCGCGCTGGCGCATATGATCAAATTTCGGGGACACTTCCTCATCGAGGGGGACCTGA
ACCCAGACAACAGCGATGTCGACAAACTCTTTATCCAACTGGTTCAGACTTACAATCAGCTTTTCGAAGA
GAACCCGATCAACGCATCCGGAGTTGACGCCAAAGCAATCCTGAGCGCTAGGCTGTCCAAATCCCGGCGG
CTCGAAAACCTCATCGCACAGCTCCCTGGGGAGAAGAAGAACGGCCTGTTTGGTAATCTTATCGCCCTGT
CACTCGGGCTGACCCCCAACTTTAAATCTAACTTCGACCTGGCCGAAGATGCCAAGCTTCAACTGAGCAA
AGACACCTACGATGATGATCTCGACAATCTGCTGGCCCAGATCGGCGACCAGTACGCAGACCTTTTTTTG
GCGGCAAAGAACCTGTCAGACGCCATTCTGCTGAGTGATATTCTGCGAGTGAACACGGAGATCACCAAAG
CTCCGCTGAGCGCTAGTATGATCAAGCGCTATGATGAGCACCACCAAGACTTGACTTTGCTGAAGGCCCT
TGTCAGACAGCAACTGCCTGAGAAGTACAAGGAAATTTTCTTCGATCAGTCTAAAAATGGCTACGCCGGA
TACATTGACGGCGGAGCAAGCCAGGAGGAATTTTACAAATTTATTAAGCCCATCTTGGAAAAAATGGACG
GCACCGAGGAGCTGCTGGTAAAGCTTAACAGAGAAGATCTGTTGCGCAAACAGCGCACTTTCGACAATGG
AAGCATCCCCCACCAGATTCACCTGGGCGAACTGCACGCTATCCTCAGGCGGCAAGAGGATTTCTACCCC
TTTTTGAAAGATAACAGGGAAAAGATTGAGAAAATCCTCACATTTCGGATACCCTACTATGTAGGCCCCC
TCGCCCGGGGAAATTCCAGATTCGCGTGGATGACTCGCAAATCAGAAGAGACCATCACTCCCTGGAACTT
CGAGGAAGTCGTGGATAAGGGGGCCTCTGCCCAGTCCTTCATCGAAAGGATGACTAACTTTGATAAAAAT
CTGCCTAACGAAAAGGTGCTTCCTAAACACTCTCTGCTGTACGAGTACTTCACAGTTTATAACGAGCTCA
CCAAGGTCAAATACGTCACAGAAGGGATGAGAAAGCCAGCATTCCTGTCTGGAGAGCAGAAGAAAGCTAT
CGTGGACCTCCTCTTCAAGACGAACCGGAAAGTTACCGTGAAACAGCTCAAAGAAGACTATTTCAAAAAG
ATTGAATGTTTCGACTCTGTTGAAATCAGCGGAGTGGAGGATCGCTTCAACGCATCCCTGGGAACGTATC
ACGATCTCCTGAAAATCATTAAAGACAAGGACTTCCTGGACAATGAGGAGAACGAGGACATTCTTGAGGA
CATTGTCCTCACCCTTACGTTGTTTGAAGATAGGGAGATGATTGAAGAACGCTTGAAAACTTACGCTCAT
CTCTTCGACGACAAAGTCATGAAACAGCTCAAGAGGCGCCGATATACAGGATGGGGGCGGCTGTCAAGAA
AACTGATCAATGGGATCCGAGACAAGCAGAGTGGAAAGACAATCCTGGATTTTCTTAAGTCCGATGGATT
TGCCAACCGGAACTTCATGCAGTTGATCCATGATGACTCTCTCACCTTTAAGGAGGACATCCAGAAAGCA
CAAGTTTCTGGCCAGGGGGACAGTCTTCACGAGCACATCGCTAATCTTGCAGGTAGCCCAGCTATCAAAA
AGGGAATACTGCAGACCGTTAAGGTCGTGGATGAACTCGTCAAAGTAATGGGAAGGCATAAGCCCGAGAA
TATCGTTATCGAGATGGCCCGAGAGAACCAAACTACCCAGAAGGGACAGAAGAACAGTAGGGAAAGGATG
AAGAGGATTGAAGAGGGTATAAAAGAACTGGGGTCCCAAATCCTTAAGGAACACCCAGTTGAAAACACCC
AGCTTCAGAATGAGAAGCTCTACCTGTACTACCTGCAGAACGGCAGGGACATGTACGTGGATCAGGAACT
GGACATCAATCGGCTCTCCGACTACGACGTGGATCATATCGTGCCCCAGTCTTTTCTCAAAGATGATTCT
ATTGATAATAAAGTGTTGACAAGATCCGATAAAAATAGAGGGAAGAGTGATAACGTCCCCTCAGAAGAAG
TTGTCAAGAAAATGAAAAATTATTGGCGGCAGCTGCTGAACGCCAAACTGATCACACAACGGAAGTTCGA
TAATCTGACTAAGGCTGAACGAGGTGGCCTGTCTGAGTTGGATAAAGCCGGCTTCATCAAAAGGCAGCTT
GTTGAGACACGCCAGATCACCAAGCACGTGGCCCAAATTCTCGATTCACGCATGAACACCAAGTACGATG
AAAATGACAAACTGATTCGAGAGGTGAAAGTTATTACTCTGAAGTCTAAGCTGGTCTCAGATTTCAGAAA
GGACTTTCAGTTTTATAAGGTGAGAGAGATCAACAATTACCACCATGCGCATGATGCCTACCTGAATGCA
GTGGTAGGCACTGCACTTATCAAAAAATATCCCAAGCTTGAATCTGAATTTGTTTACGGAGACTATAAAG
TGTACGATGTTAGGAAAATGATCGCAAAGTCTGAGCAGGAAATAGGCAAGGCCACCGCTAAGTACTTCTT
TTACAGCAATATTATGAATTTTTTCAAGACCGAGATTACACTGGCCAATGGAGAGATTCGGAAGCGACCA
CTTATCGAAACAAACGGAGAAACAGGAGAAATCGTGTGGGACAAGGGTAGGGATTTCGCGACAGTCCGGA
AGGTCCTGTCCATGCCGCAGGTGAACATCGTTAAAAAGACCGAAGTACAGACCGGAGGCTTCTCCAAGGA
AAGTATCCTCCCGAAAAGGAACAGCGACAAGCTGATCGCACGCAAAAAAGATTGGGACCCCAAGAAATAC
GGCGGATTCGATTCTCCTACAGTCGCTTACAGTGTACTGGTTGTGGCCAAAGTGGAGAAAGGGAAGTCTA
AAAAACTCAAAAGCGTCAAGGAACTGCTGGGCATCACAATCATGGAGCGATCAAGCTTCGAAAAAAACCC
CATCGACTTTCTCGAGGCGAAAGGATATAAAGAGGTCAAAAAAGACCTCATCATTAAGCTTCCCAAGTAC
TCTCTCTTTGAGCTTGAAAACGGCCGGAAACGAATGCTCGCTAGTGCGGGCGAGCTGCAGAAAGGTAACG
AGCTGGCACTGCCCTCTAAATACGTTAATTTCTTGTATCTGGCCAGCCACTATGAAAAGCTCAAAGGGTC
TCCCGAAGATAATGAGCAGAAGCAGCTGTTCGTGGAACAACACAAACACTACCTTGATGAGATCATCGAG
CAAATAAGCGAATTCTCCAAAAGAGTGATCCTCGCCGACGCTAACCTCGATAAGGTGCTTTCTGCTTACA
ATAAGCACAGGGATAAGCCCATCAGGGAGCAGGCAGAAAACATTATCCACTTGTTTACTCTGACCAACTT
GGGCGCGCCTGCAGCCTTCAAGTACTTCGACACCACCATAGACAGAAAGCGGTACACCTCTACAAAGGAG
GTCCTGGACGCCACACTGATTCATCAGTCAATTACGGGGCTCTATGAAACAAGAATCGACCTCTCTCAGC
TCGGTGGAGACAGCAGGGCTGACCCCAAGAAGAAGAGGAAGGTGTGAAAGGGTTCGATCCCTACCGGTTA
GTAATGAGTTTAAACGGGGGAGGCTAACTGAAACACGGAAGGAGACAATACCGGAAGGAACCCGCGCTAT
GACGGCAATAAAAAGACAGAATAAAACGCACGGAAAAAAAAAAAAAAAAAAAAAAAAAAAAAAAAAAAAA
AAAAAAAAAAAAAAAAAAAAAAAAAAAAAAAAAAAAAAAAAAAAAAAAAAAAAGCTAGCTGTACATCGAT
ACCCCACCGAGACCCCATTGAAGGTGCACAAATACCACTGAGATCTTTTGGGGCCAATACGCCCGCGTTT
CTTCCTTTTCCCCACCCCACCCCCCAAGTTCGGGTGAAGGCCCAGGGCTCGCAGCCAACGTCGGGGCGGC
AGGCCCTGCCATAGCAGATCTGCGCAGCTCACTCGGAAGGACATATGGGGGGGCTCTAGGGGGTATCCCC
[124 nt withheld, positions 5391-5514]
C
[32 nt withheld, positions 5516-5547]
CA
[57 nt withheld, positions 5550-5606]
A
[49 nt withheld, positions 5608-5656]
CCTTTGACGTTGGAGTCCACGTTCTTT
[37 nt withheld, positions 5684-5720]
ACCCTATCTCGGTCTATTCTTTTGATTTATAAGGGATTTTGGGGATTTCGGCCTATTGGTTAAAAAATGA
GCTGATTTAACAAAAATTTAACGCGAATTAATTCTGTGGAATGTGTGTCAGTTAGGGTGTGGAAAGTCCC
CAGGCTCCCCAGCAGGCAGAAGTATGCAAAGCATGCATCTCAATTAGTCAGCAACCAGGTGTGGAAAGTC
CCCAGGCTCCCCAGCAGGCAGAAGTATGCAAAGCATGCATCTCAATTAGTCAGCAACCATAGTCCCGCCC
CTAACTCCGCCCATCCCGCCCCTAACTCCGCCCAGTTCCGCCCATTCTCCGCCCCATGGCTGACTAATTT
TTTTTATTTATGCAGAGGCCGAGGCCGCCTCTGCCTCTGAGCTATTCCAGAAGTAGTGAGGAGGCTTTTT
TGGAGGCCTAGGCTTTTGCAAAAAGCTCCCGGGAGCTTGTATATCCATTTTCGGATCTGATCAAGAGACA
GGATGAGGATCGTTTCGCATGATTGAACAAGATGGATTGCACGCAGGTTCTCCGGCCGCTTGGGTGGAGA
GGCTATTCGGCTATGACTGGGCACAACAGACAATCGGCTGCTCTGATGCCGCCGTGTTCCGGCTGTCAGC
GCAGGGGCGCCCGGTTCTTTTTGTCAAGACCGACCTGTCCGGTGCCCTGAATGAACTGCAGGACGAGGCA
GCGCGGCTATCGTGGCTGGCCACGACGGGCGTTCCTTGCGCAGCTGTGCTCGACGTTGTCACTGAAGCGG
GAAGGGACTGGCTGCTATTGGGCGAAGTGCCGGGGCAGGATCTCCTGTCATCTCACCTTGCTCCTGCCGA
GAAAGTATCCATCATGGCTGATGCAATGCGGCGGCTGCATACGCTTGATCCGGCTACCTGCCCATTCGAC
CACCAAGCGAAACATCGCATCGAGCGAGCACGTACTCGGATGGAAGCCGGTCTTGTCGATCAGGATGATC
TGGACGAAGAGCATCAGGGGCTCGCGCCAGCCGAACTGTTCGCCAGGCTCAAGGCGCGCATGCCCGACGG
CGAGGATCTCGTCGTGACCCATGGCGATGCCTGCTTGCCGAATATCATGGTGGAAAATGGCCGCTTTTCT
GGATTCATCGACTGTGGCCGGCTGGGTGTGGCGGACCGCTATCAGGACATAGCGTTGGCTACCCGTGATA
TTGCTGAAGAGCTTGGCGGCGAATGGGCTGACCGCTTCCTCGTGCTTTACGGTATCGCCGCTCCCGATTC
GCAGCGCATCGCCTTCTATCGCCTTCTTGACGAGTTCTTCTGAGCGGGACTCTGGGGTTCGCGAAATGAC
CGACCAAGCGACGCCCAACCTGCCATCACGAGATTTCGATTCCACCGCCGCCTTCTATGAAAGGTTGGGC
TTCGGAATCGTTTTCCGGGACGCCGGCTGGATGATCCTCCAGCGCGGGGATCTCATGCTGGAGTTCTTCG
CCCACCCCAACTTGTTTATTGCAGCTTATAATGGTTACAAATAAAGCAATAGCATCACAAATTTCACAAA
TAAAGCATTTTTTTCACTGCATTCTAGTTGTGGTTTGTCCAAACTCATCAATGTATCTTATCATGTCTGT
ATACCGTCGACCTCTAGCTAGAGCTTGGCGTAATCATGGTCATAGCTGTTTCCTGTGTGAAATTGTTATC
CGCTCACAATTCCACACAACATACGAGCCGGAAGCATAAAGTGTAAAGCCTGGGGTGCCTAATGAGTGAG
CTAACTCACATTAATTGCGTTGCGCTCACTGCCCGCTTTCCAGTCGGGAAACCTGTCGTGCCAGCTGCAT
TAATGAATCGGCCAACGCGCGGGGAGAGGCGGTTTGCGTATTGGGCGCTCTTCCGCTTCCTCGCTCACTG
ACTCGCTGCGCTCGGTCGTTCGGCTGCGGCGAGCGGTATCAGCTCACTCAAAGGCGGTAATACGGTTATC
CACAGAATCAGGGGATAACGCAGGAAAGAACATGTGAGCAAAAGGCCAGCAAAAGGCCAGGAACCGTAAA
AAGGCCGCGTTGCTGGCGTTTTTCCATAGGCTCCGCCCCCCTGACGAGCATCACAAAAATCGACGCTCAA
GTCAGAGGTGGCGAAACCCGACAGGACTATAAAGATACCAGGCGTTTCCCCCTGGAAGCTCCCTCGTGCG
CTCTCCTGTTCCGACCCTGCCGCTTACCGGATACCTGTCCGCCTTTCTCCCTTCGGGAAGCGTGGCGCTT
TCTCAATGCTCACGCTGTAGGTATCTCAGTTCGGTGTAGGTCGTTCGCTCCAAGCTGGGCTGTGTGCACG
AACCCCCCGTTCAGCCCGACCGCTGCGCCTTATCCGGTAACTATCGTCTTGAGTCCAACCCGGTAAGACA
CGACTTATCGCCACTGGCAGCAGCCACTGGTAACAGGATTAGCAGAGCGAGGTATGTAGGCGGTGCTACA
GAGTTCTTGAAGTGGTGGCCTAACTACGGCTACACTAGAAGGACAGTATTTGGTATCTGCGCTCTGCTGA
AGCCAGTTACCTTCGGAAAAAGAGTTGGTAGCTCTTGATCCGGCAAACAAACCACCGCTGGTAGCGGTGG
TTTTTTTGTTTGCAAGCAGCAGATTACGCGCAGAAAAAAAGGATCTCAAGAAGATCCTTTGATCTTTTCT
ACGGGGTCTGACGCTCAGTGGAACGAAAACTCACGTTAAGGGATTTTGGTCATGAGATTATCAAAAAGGA
TCTTCACCTAGATCCTTTTAAATTAAAAATGAAGTTTTAAATCAATCTAAAGTATATATGAGTAAACTTG
GTCTGACAGTTACCAATGCTTAATCAGTGAGGCACCTATCTCAGCGATCTGTCTATTTCGTTCATCCATA
GTTGCCTGACTCCCCGTCGTGTAGATAACTACGATACGGGAGGGCTTACCATCTGGCCCCAGTGCTGCAA
TGATACCGCGAGACCCACGCTCACCGGCTCCAGATTTATCAGCAATAAACCAGCCAGCCGGAAGGGCCGA
GCGCAGAAGTGGTCCTGCAACTTTATCCGCCTCCATCCAGTCTATTAATTGTTGCCGGGAAGCTAGAGTA
AGTAGTTCGCCAGTTAATAGTTTGCGCAACGTTGTTGCCATTGCTACAGGCATCGTGGTGTCACGCTCGT
CGTTTGGTATGGCTTCATTCAGCTCCGGTTCCCAACGATCAAGGCGAGTTACATGATCCCCCATGTTGTG
CAAAAAAGCGGTTAGCTCCTTCGGTCCTCCGATCGTTGTCAGAAGTAAGTTGGCCGCAGTGTTATCACTC
ATGGTTATGGCAGCACTGCATAATTCTCTTACTGTCATGCCATCCGTAAGATGCTTTTCTGTGACTGGTG
AGTACTCAACCAAGTCATTCTGAGAATAGTGTATGCGGCGACCGAGTTGCTCTTGCCCGGCGTCAATACG
GGATAATACCGCGCCACATAGCAGAACTTTAAAAGTGCTCATCATTGGAAAACGTTCTTCGGGGCGAAAA
CTCTCAAGGATCTTACCGCTGTTGAGATCCAGTTCGATGTAACCCACTCGTGCACCCAACTGATCTTCAG
CATCTTTTACTTTCACCAGCGTTTCTGGGTGAGCAAAAACAGGAAGGCAAAATGCCGCAAAAAAGGGAAT
AAGGGCGACACGGAAATGTTGAATACTCATACTCTTCCTTTTTCAATATTATTGAAGCATTTATCAGGGT
TATTGTCTCATGAGCGGATACATATTTGAATGTATTTAGAAAAATAAACAAATAGGGGTTCCGCGCACAT
TTCCCCGAAAAGTGCCACCTGACGTCGACGGATCGGGAGATCTCCCGATCCCCTATGGTCGACTCTCAGT
ACAATCTGCTCTGATGCCGCATAGTTAAGCCAGTATCTGCTCCCTGCTTGTGTGTTGGAGGTCGCTGAGT
AGTGCGCGAGCAAAATTTAAGCTACAACAAGGCAAGGCTTGACCGACAATTGCATGAAGAATCTGCTTAG
G
Features (pLannotate 1.2.2; 19 found; start..end, strand, type, name):
     50..429     +  enhancer       CMV enhancer: human cytomegalovirus immediate early enhancer
    430..633     +  promoter       CMV promoter: human cytomegalovirus (CMV) immediate early promoter
    728..746     +  promoter       T7 promoter: promoter for bacteriophage T7 RNA polymerase
    811..4911    +  CDS            Cas9: Cas9 (Csn1) endonuclease from the Streptococcus pyogenes Type II CRISPR/Cas system generates RNA-guided double strand breaks in DNA
   5043..5073    +  polyA_signal   HSV TK poly(A) signal (fragment): herpes simplex virus thymidine kinase polyadenylation signal (Cole and Stacy, 1985)
   5260..5276    -  polyA_signal   bGH poly(A) signal (fragment): bovine growth hormone polyadenylation signal
   5391..5819    +  rep_origin     f1 ori (sequence partly withheld): f1 bacteriophage origin of replication; arrow indicates direction of (+) strand synthesis
   5833..6162    +  promoter       SV40 promoter: SV40 enhancer and early promoter
   6229..7020    +  CDS            neo: KKA2_KLEPN - Also known as kan, nptII. Experimental evidence at protein level: Swiss-Prot protein existence level 1. Resistance to kanamycin, neomycin, paromomycin, ribostamycin, butirosin and gentamicin B. From Klebsiella pneumoniae.
   7046..7204    +  CDS            ble (fragment): BLE_KLEPN - Experimental evidence at protein level: Swiss-Prot protein existence level 1. Binding protein with a strong affinity to the bleomycin family of antibiotics. Binds to CL990; an antimitotic-antibiotic compound. From Klebsiella pneumoniae.
   7199..7320    +  polyA_signal   SV40 poly(A) signal: SV40 polyadenylation signal
   7393..7409    -  protein_bind   lac operator: The lac repressor binds to the lac operator to inhibit transcription in E. coli. This inhibition can be relieved by adding lactose or isopropyl-β-D-thiogalactopyranoside (IPTG). lac repressor encoded by lacI
   7417..7447    -  promoter       lac promoter: promoter for the E. coli lac operon
   7462..7483    -  protein_bind   CAP binding site: CAP binding activates transcription in the presence of cAMP. E. coli catabolite activator protein
   7496..7588    -  CDS            lacI (fragment): lac repressor; lacI; The lac repressor binds to the lac operator to inhibit transcription in E. coli. This inhibition can be relieved by adding lactose or isopropyl-β-D-thiogalactopyranoside (IPTG).
   7771..8359    -  rep_origin     ori: high-copy-number ColE1/pMB1/pBR322/pUC origin of replication
   8530..9390    -  CDS            AmpR: β-lactamase; bla; confers resistance to ampicillin, carbenicillin, and related antibiotics
   9391..9495    -  promoter       AmpR promoter: bla
   9562..9606    -  misc_feature   bom (fragment): basis of mobility region from pBR322
