[The description below was written by a language model from this plasmid's Addgene catalogue record and pLannotate feature annotations shown in this document.]
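Description:
pCas9-polyA is a Cas9 expression and in vitro transcription template plasmid built on the pcDNA3.3-TOPO mammalian expression backbone. It is about 9.7 kb and is propagated in E. coli through a high-copy ColE1/pUC-type origin with ampicillin selection from the β-lactamase gene. An f1 origin is also present. The backbone carries an SV40 early promoter driving the neomycin/kanamycin phosphotransferase gene with an SV40 polyadenylation signal, which would in principle allow G418 selection in mammalian cells.

The payload is the Streptococcus pyogenes Cas9 endonuclease coding sequence, described in the record as hCas9. It is placed downstream of both the CMV immediate-early enhancer/promoter and a bacteriophage T7 promoter. According to the catalogue fields, an 81-bp polyadenine tract was added after the Cas9 sequence by Gibson cloning. This lets T7 RNA polymerase run-off transcripts carry an encoded poly(A) tail, without a separate enzymatic tailing step. The tract is not annotated as a feature in the table, though a fragment of the HSV TK polyadenylation signal lies just downstream of the coding sequence.

The catalogue gives an insert size of about 2.5 kb, whereas the annotated Cas9 open reading frame spans roughly 4.1 kb; the record does not explain this discrepancy.

The stated purpose is T7-driven expression of Cas9 with polyadenine tails. The associated publication concerns CRISPR-Cas knock-in with single-stranded oligonucleotide donors in zygotes, consistent with using the plasmid to produce Cas9 mRNA for embryo delivery alongside guide RNAs. The CMV promoter would also permit direct expression in transfected mammalian cells.
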