Addgene plasmid #72602: pCas9-polyA
Purpose: express hCas9 byT7 promoter with polyadenine tails
Depositing lab: Tomoji Mashimo. Depositing organization: The University of Osaka. Publication: ssODN-mediated knock-in with CRISPR-Cas for large genomic regions in zygotes. Yoshimi K, Kunihiro Y, Kaneko T, Nagahora H, Voigt B, Mashimo T. Nat Commun. 2016 Jan 20;7:10431. doi: 10.1038/ncomms10431. PubMed 26786405.
Backbone
  Vector backbone: pcDNA3.3-TOPO
Growth in bacteria
  Bacterial resistance: Ampicillin, 100 μg/mL
  Growth temperature: 37°C
  Growth strain: DH5alpha
  Copy number: High Copy
Gene/Insert
  Gene/Insert name: Cas9-polyadenine (alt name: Cas9-polyA)
  Species: Streptococcus pyogenes
  Insert size (bp): 2508
  Promoter: T7
  Tag / fusion protein: 81-bp polyadenylation
  Cloning method: Gibson Cloning
  Sequencing primers: 5′ CGTCCCCTT CTCCCTCTCC A; 3′ CCCATATGTCCTTCCGAGTG
Terms and licenses: Academic/Nonprofit Terms; Industry Terms: Not Available to Industry
How to cite: pCas9-polyA was a gift from Tomoji Mashimo (Addgene plasmid # 72602 ; http://n2t.net/addgene:72602 ; RRID:Addgene_72602)
