>Addgene plasmid #72602 | pCas9-polyA | addgene partial sequence | sequence record 147661 | CMV-F 5'-CGCAAATGGGCGGTAGGCGTG-3'
CTATATAAGCAGAGCTCGTTTAGTGAACCGTCAGATCGCCTGGAGACGCCATCCACGCTGTTTTGACCTC
CATAGAAGACACCGGGACCGATCCAGCCTCCGGACTCTAGTAATACGACTCACTATAGGGAGAGCCGCCA
CCATGGCCCCAAAGAAGAAGCGGAAGGTCGGTATCCACGGAGTCCCAGCAGCCGACAAGAAGTACTCCAT
TGGGCTCGATATCGGCACAAACAGCGTCGGCTGGGCCGTCATTACGGACGAGTACAAGGTGCCGAGCAAA
AAATTCAAAGTTCTGGGCAATACCGATCGCCACAGCATAAAGAAGAACCTCATTGGCGCCCTCCTGTTCG
ACTCCGGGGAGACGGCCGAAGCCACGCGGCTCAAAAGAACAGCACGGCGCAGATATACCCGCAGAAAGAA
TCGGATCTGCTACCTGCAGGAGATCTTTAGTAATGAGATGGCTAAGGTGGATGACTCTTTCTTCCATAGG
CTGGAGGAGTCCTTTTTGGTGGAGGAGGATAAAAAGCACGAGCGCCACCCAATCTTTGGCAATATCGTGG
ACGAGGTGGCGTACCATGAAAAGTACCCAACCATATATCATCTGAGGAAGAAGCTTGTAGACAGTACTGA
TAAGGCTGACTTGCGGTTGATCTATCTCGCGCTGGCGCATATGATCAAATTTCGGGGACACTTCCTCATC
GAGGGGGACCTGAACCCAGACAACAGCGATGTCGACAAACTCTTTATCCAACTGGTTCAGACTTACAATC
AGCTTTTCGAAGAGAACCCGATCAACGCATCCGGAGTTGACGCCAAAGCAATCCTGAGCGCTAGGCTGTC
CAAATCCCGGCGGCTCGAAAACCTCATCGCACA
