>Addgene plasmid #72602 | pCas9-polyA | addgene partial sequence | sequence record 147662 | TK-pA-R 5'-ttgtctccttccgtgtttca-3'
GTTTAAACTCATTACTAACCGGTAGGGATCGAACCCTTTCACACCTTCCTCTTCTTCTTGGGGTCAGCCC
TGCTGTCTCCACCGAGCTGAGAGAGGTCGATTCTTGTTTCATAGAGCCCCGTAATTGACTGATGAATCAG
TGTGGCGTCCAGGACCTCCTTTGTAGAGGTGTACCGCTTTCTGTCTATGGTGGTGTCGAAGTACTTGAAG
GCTGCAGGCGCGCCCAAGTTGGTCAGAGTAAACAAGTGGATAATGTTTTCTGCCTGCTCCCTGATGGGCT
TATCCCTGTGCTTATTGTAAGCAGAAAGCACCTTATCGAGGTTAGCGTCGGCGAGGATCACTCTTTTGGA
GAATTCGCTTATTTGCTCGATGATCTCATCAAGGTAGTGTTTGTGTTGTTCCACGAACAGCTGCTTCTGC
TCATTATCTTCGGGAGACCCTTTGAGCTTTTCATAGTGGCTGGCCAGATACAAGAAATTAACGTATTTAG
AGGGCAGTGCCAGCTCGTTACCTTTCTGCAGCTCGCCCGCACTAGCGAGCATTCGTTTCCGGCCGTTTTC
AAGCTCAAAGAGAGAGTACTTGGGAAGCTTAATGATGAGGTCTTTTTTGACCTCTTTATATCCTTTCGCC
TCGAGAAAGTCGATGGGGTTTTTTTCGAAGCTTGATCGCTCCATGATTGTGATGCCCAGCAGTTCCTTGA
CGCTTTTGAGTTTTTTAGACTTCCCTTTCTCCACTTTGGCCACAACCAGTACACTGTAAGCGACTGTAGG
AGAATCGAATCCGCCGTATTTCTTGGGGTCCCAATCTTTTTTGCGTGCGATCAGCTTGTCGCTGTTCCTT
TTCGGGAGGATACTTTCCTTGGAGAAGCCTCCGGTCTGTACTTCGGTCTTTTTAACGATGTTCACCTGCG
GCATGGACAGGACCTTCCGGACTGTCGCGAAATCCCTACCCTTGTCCCACACGATTTCTCCTGTTTCTCC
GTTTGTTTCGATAAGTGGTCGCTTCCGAATCTCTCCATTGG
